Addgene plasmid #216730: AID-C12*-n'Cas9-BE4max
Purpose: Expresses a BE4max base editing construct comprised of the hyperactive AID-C12* and n'Cas9 (Cas9 with H840A mutation) in mammalian cells.
Depositing lab: Rahul Kohli. Depositing organization: University of Pennsylvania. Publication: Cooperativity between Cas9 and hyperactive AID establishes broad and diversifying mutational footprints in base editors. Berrios KN, Barka A, Gill J, Serrano JC, Bailer PF, Parker JB, Evitt NH, Gajula KS, Shi J, Kohli RM. Nucleic Acids Res. 2024 Jan 23:gkae024. doi: 10.1093/nar/gkae024. PubMed 38261989.
Backbone
  Vector backbone: AID-C12*-BE4max
  Vector type: Mammalian Expression
Growth in bacteria
  Bacterial resistance: Ampicillin, 100 μg/mL
  Growth temperature: 37°C
  Growth strain: DH5alpha
  Copy number: Unknown
Gene/Insert
  Gene/Insert name: AID-C12*-n'Cas9-BE4max
  Species: H. sapiens (human)
  Entrez Gene: AICDA (a.k.a. AID, ARP2, CDA2, HEL-S-284, HIGM2)
  Promoter: CMV
  Cloning method: Other
  Sequencing primers: 5′ Unknown
Terms and licenses: Academic/Nonprofit Terms; Industry Terms: Not Available to Industry
Depositor comments: We observed 1 base pair mismatch in Cas9, leading to a V520M substitution. This substitution does not affect plasmid function.
How to cite: AID-C12*-n'Cas9-BE4max was a gift from Rahul Kohli (Addgene plasmid # 216730 ; http://n2t.net/addgene:216730 ; RRID:Addgene_216730)
