[The description below was written by a language model from this plasmid's Addgene catalogue record and pLannotate feature annotations shown in this document.]
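Description:
AID-C12*-n'Cas9-BE4max is an 8,763 nt mammalian expression plasmid encoding a cytosine base editor in the BE4max architecture, derived from the AID-C12*-BE4max backbone. It is propagated in E. coli through a high-copy ColE1/pUC-type origin and selected with ampicillin via the β-lactamase gene and its native promoter. No mammalian selection marker is annotated. Residual lac promoter/operator, CAP site, lacI and bom fragments are backbone remnants with no evident role in the construct's function.

The single long open reading frame is driven by the CMV immediate early enhancer and promoter (the annotation tool detects the promoter only as fragments or a truncated form) and terminated by the bovine growth hormone polyadenylation signal. A T7 promoter sits just upstream of the coding region and could in principle support in vitro transcription. The fusion begins with a human AICDA-derived deaminase, the hyperactive AID-C12* variant, annotated as a partial match to AID. This is followed by Streptococcus pyogenes Cas9 and a uracil DNA glycosylase inhibitor (UGI) from phage PBS2, which blocks excision of the uracil produced by deamination. Only one UGI copy is annotated, although a gap between Cas9 and that feature leaves room for unannotated sequence.

The distinguishing feature is the Cas9 moiety, termed n'Cas9, which carries the H840A mutation rather than the D10A nickase normally used in base editors. It would therefore be expected to nick the non-target strand, the one exposed to the deaminase, instead of the guide-bound strand. The depositor also notes an incidental V520M substitution in Cas9 that reportedly does not affect function. No guide RNA cassette is annotated, so one would presumably be supplied separately. The associated work concerns how Cas9 and hyperactive AID cooperate to shape broad, diversifying mutational footprints.
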