Features (pLannotate 1.2.2; 18 found; start..end, strand, type, name):
    437..454     -  promoter       CMV promoter (fragment): human cytomegalovirus (CMV) immediate early promoter
    517..568     +  promoter       CMVd2 promoter: truncated human cytomegalovirus (CMV) immediate early promoter that yields moderately reduced expression relative to the full-length promoter
    610..628     +  promoter       T7 promoter: promoter for bacteriophage T7 RNA polymerase
    642..1184    +  CDS            AICDA (fragment): AICDA_HUMAN - Also known as AID. Experimental evidence at protein level: Swiss-Prot protein existence level 1. Single-stranded DNA-specific cytidine deaminase. Involved in somatic hypermutation (SHM), gene conversion, and class-switch recombination (CSR) in B-lymphocytes by deaminating C to U during transcription of Ig-variable (V) and Ig-switch (S) region DNA. Required for several crucial steps of B-cell terminal differentiation necessary for efficient antibody responses (PubMed:18722174, PubMed:21385873, PubMed:21518874, PubMed:27716525). May also play a role in the epigenetic regulation of
   1281..5377    +  CDS            Cas9 (fragment): Cas9 (Csn1) endonuclease from the Streptococcus pyogenes Type II CRISPR/Cas system generates RNA-guided double strand breaks in DNA
   5691..5939    +  CDS            UGI: UNGI_BPPB2 - Experimental evidence at protein level: Swiss-Prot protein existence level 1. This protein binds specifically and reversibly to the host uracil-DNA glycosylase, preventing removal of uracil residues from PBS2 DNA by the host uracil-excision repair system. From Bacillus phage PBS2 (Bacteriophage PBS2).
   6057..6281    +  polyA_signal   bGH poly(A) signal: bovine growth hormone polyadenylation signal
   6285..6306    +  promoter       SV40 promoter (fragment): SV40 enhancer and early promoter
   6311..6327    +  misc_feature   MCS (fragment): pBluescript multiple cloning site
   6376..6392    -  protein_bind   lac operator: The lac repressor binds to the lac operator to inhibit transcription in E. coli. This inhibition can be relieved by adding lactose or isopropyl-β-D-thiogalactopyranoside (IPTG). lac repressor encoded by lacI
   6400..6430    -  promoter       lac promoter: promoter for the E. coli lac operon
   6445..6466    -  protein_bind   CAP binding site: CAP binding activates transcription in the presence of cAMP. E. coli catabolite activator protein
   6479..6571    -  CDS            lacI (fragment): lac repressor; lacI; The lac repressor binds to the lac operator to inhibit transcription in E. coli. This inhibition can be relieved by adding lactose or isopropyl-β-D-thiogalactopyranoside (IPTG).
   6754..7342    -  rep_origin     ori: high-copy-number ColE1/pMB1/pBR322/pUC origin of replication
   7513..8373    -  CDS            AmpR: β-lactamase; bla; confers resistance to ampicillin, carbenicillin, and related antibiotics
   8374..8478    -  promoter       AmpR promoter: bla
   8549..8593    -  misc_feature   bom (fragment): basis of mobility region from pBR322
   8748..364     +  enhancer       CMV enhancer (across the origin): human cytomegalovirus immediate early enhancer
>Addgene plasmid #216730 | AID-C12*-n'Cas9-BE4max | addgene full sequence | sequence record 429718 | Addgene NGS Result
TAGTTATTAATAGTAATCAATTACGGGGTCATTAGTTCATAGCCCATATATGGAGTTCCGCGTTACATAA
CTTACGGTAAATGGCCCGCCTGGCTGACCGCCCAACGACCCCCGCCCATTGACGTCAATAATGACGTATG
TTCCCATAGTAACGCCAATAGGGACTTTCCATTGACGTCAATGGGTGGAGTATTTACGGTAAACTGCCCA
CTTGGCAGTACATCAAGTGTATCATATGCCAAGTACGCCCCCTATTGACGTCAATGACGGTAAATGGCCC
GCCTGGCATTATGCCCAGTACATGACCTTATGGGACTTTCCTACTTGGCAGTACATCTACGTATTAGTCA
TCGCTATTACCATGGTGATGCGGTTTTGGCAGTACATCAATGGGCGTGAATAGCGGTTTGACTCACGGGG
ATTTCCAAGTCTCCACCCCATTGACGTCAATGGGAGTTTGTTTTGGCACCAAAATCAACGGGACTTTCCA
AAATGTCGTAACAACTCCGCCCCATTGACGCAAATGGGCGGTAGGCGTGTACGGTGGGAGGTCTATATAA
GCAGAGCTGGTTTAGTGAACCGTCAGATCCGCTAGAGATCCGCGGCCGCTAATACGACTCACTATAGGGA
GAGCCGCCACCATGGATAGCCTGCTGATGAACCGTCGTGAATTTCTGTATCAGTTTAAAAACGTGCGTTG
GGCGAAAGGCCGTCGTGAAACCTATCTGTGCTATGTGGTGAAACGTCGTGATAGCGCGACCAGCTTTAGC
CTGGATTTTGGCTATCTGCGTAACAAAAACGGCTGCCATGTGGAACTGCTGTTTCTGCGTTATATTAGCG
ATTGGGATCTGGATCCGGGCCGTTGCTATCGTGTGACCTGGTTTATCAGCTGGAGCCCGTGCTATGATTG
CGCGCGTCATGTGGCGGATTTTCTGCGTGGCAACCCGAACCTGAGCCTGCGTATTTTTACCGCGCGTCTG
TATTTTTGCGAAGCCGGCAGGCGTGAACCGGAAGGCCTGCGTCGTCTGCATCGTGCGGGCGTGCAGATTG
CGATTATGACCTTTAAAGATTATTTTTATTGCTGGAACACCTTTGTGGAAAACCATGGACGTACCTTTAA
AGCGTGGGAAGGCCTGCATGAAAACAGCGTGCGTCTGAGCCGTCAGCTGCGTCGTATTCTGCTGTCTGGC
GGATCTAGCGGAGGATCCTCTGGCAGCGAGACACCCGGGACAAGCGAGTCAGCAACACCAGAGAGCAGTG
GCGGCAGCAGCGGCGGCAGCGACAAGAAGTACAGCATCGGCCTGGACATCGGCACCAACTCTGTGGGCTG
GGCCGTGATCACCGACGAGTACAAGGTGCCCAGCAAGAAATTCAAGGTGCTGGGCAACACCGACCGGCAC
AGCATCAAGAAGAACCTGATCGGAGCCCTGCTGTTCGACAGCGGCGAAACAGCCGAGGCCACCCGGCTGA
AGAGAACCGCCAGAAGAAGATACACCAGACGGAAGAACCGGATCTGCTATCTGCAAGAGATCTTCAGCAA
CGAGATGGCCAAGGTGGACGACAGCTTCTTCCACAGACTGGAAGAGTCCTTCCTGGTGGAAGAGGATAAG
AAGCACGAGCGGCACCCCATCTTCGGCAACATCGTGGACGAGGTGGCCTACCACGAGAAGTACCCCACCA
TCTACCACCTGAGAAAGAAACTGGTGGACAGCACCGACAAGGCCGACCTGCGGCTGATCTATCTGGCCCT
GGCCCACATGATCAAGTTCCGGGGCCACTTCCTGATCGAGGGCGACCTGAACCCCGACAACAGCGACGTG
GACAAGCTGTTCATCCAGCTGGTGCAGACCTACAACCAGCTGTTCGAGGAAAACCCCATCAACGCCAGCG
GCGTGGACGCCAAGGCCATCCTGTCTGCCAGACTGAGCAAGAGCAGACGGCTGGAAAATCTGATCGCCCA
GCTGCCCGGCGAGAAGAAGAATGGCCTGTTCGGAAACCTGATTGCCCTGAGCCTGGGCCTGACCCCCAAC
TTCAAGAGCAACTTCGACCTGGCCGAGGATGCCAAACTGCAGCTGAGCAAGGACACCTACGACGACGACC
TGGACAACCTGCTGGCCCAGATCGGCGACCAGTACGCCGACCTGTTTCTGGCCGCCAAGAACCTGTCCGA
CGCCATCCTGCTGAGCGACATCCTGAGAGTGAACACCGAGATCACCAAGGCCCCCCTGAGCGCCTCTATG
ATCAAGAGATACGACGAGCACCACCAGGACCTGACCCTGCTGAAAGCTCTCGTGCGGCAGCAGCTGCCTG
AGAAGTACAAAGAGATTTTCTTCGACCAGAGCAAGAACGGCTACGCCGGCTACATTGACGGCGGAGCCAG
CCAGGAAGAGTTCTACAAGTTCATCAAGCCCATCCTGGAAAAGATGGACGGCACCGAGGAACTGCTCGTG
AAGCTGAACAGAGAGGACCTGCTGCGGAAGCAGCGGACCTTCGACAACGGCAGCATCCCCCACCAGATCC
ACCTGGGAGAGCTGCACGCCATTCTGCGGCGGCAGGAAGATTTTTACCCATTCCTGAAGGACAACCGGGA
AAAGATCGAGAAGATCCTGACCTTCCGCATCCCCTACTACGTGGGCCCTCTGGCCAGGGGAAACAGCAGA
TTCGCCTGGATGACCAGAAAGAGCGAGGAAACCATCACCCCCTGGAACTTCGAGGAAGTGGTGGACAAGG
GCGCTTCCGCCCAGAGCTTCATCGAGCGGATGACCAACTTCGATAAGAACCTGCCCAACGAGAAGGTGCT
GCCCAAGCACAGCCTGCTGTACGAGTACTTCACCATGTATAACGAGCTGACCAAAGTGAAATACGTGACC
GAGGGAATGAGAAAGCCCGCCTTCCTGAGCGGCGAGCAGAAAAAGGCCATCGTGGACCTGCTGTTCAAGA
CCAACCGGAAAGTGACCGTGAAGCAGCTGAAAGAGGACTACTTCAAGAAAATCGAGTGCTTCGACTCCGT
GGAAATCTCCGGCGTGGAAGATCGGTTCAACGCCTCCCTGGGCACATACCACGATCTGCTGAAAATTATC
AAGGACAAGGACTTCCTGGACAATGAGGAAAACGAGGACATTCTGGAAGATATCGTGCTGACCCTGACAC
TGTTTGAGGACAGAGAGATGATCGAGGAACGGCTGAAAACCTATGCCCACCTGTTCGACGACAAAGTGAT
GAAGCAGCTGAAGCGGCGGAGATACACCGGCTGGGGCAGGCTGAGCCGGAAGCTGATCAACGGCATCCGG
GACAAGCAGTCCGGCAAGACAATCCTGGATTTCCTGAAGTCCGACGGCTTCGCCAACAGAAACTTCATGC
AGCTGATCCACGACGACAGCCTGACCTTTAAAGAGGACATCCAGAAAGCCCAGGTGTCCGGCCAGGGCGA
TAGCCTGCACGAGCACATTGCCAATCTGGCCGGCAGCCCCGCCATTAAGAAGGGCATCCTGCAGACAGTG
AAGGTGGTGGACGAGCTCGTGAAAGTGATGGGCCGGCACAAGCCCGAGAACATCGTGATCGAAATGGCCA
GAGAGAACCAGACCACCCAGAAGGGACAGAAGAACAGCCGCGAGAGAATGAAGCGGATCGAAGAGGGCAT
CAAAGAGCTGGGCAGCCAGATCCTGAAAGAACACCCCGTGGAAAACACCCAGCTGCAGAACGAGAAGCTG
TACCTGTACTACCTGCAGAATGGGCGGGATATGTACGTGGACCAGGAACTGGACATCAACCGGCTGTCCG
ACTACGATGTGGACGCTATCGTGCCTCAGAGCTTTCTGAAGGACGACTCCATCGACAACAAGGTGCTGAC
CAGAAGCGACAAGAACCGGGGCAAGAGCGACAACGTGCCCTCCGAAGAGGTCGTGAAGAAGATGAAGAAC
TACTGGCGGCAGCTGCTGAACGCCAAGCTGATTACCCAGAGAAAGTTCGACAATCTGACCAAGGCCGAGA
GAGGCGGCCTGAGCGAACTGGATAAGGCCGGCTTCATCAAGAGACAACTGGTGGAAACCCGGCAGATCAC
AAAGCACGTGGCACAGATCCTGGACTCCCGGATGAACACTAAGTACGACGAGAATGACAAGCTGATCCGG
GAAGTGAAAGTGATCACCCTGAAGTCCAAGCTGGTGTCCGATTTCCGGAAGGATTTCCAGTTTTACAAAG
TGCGCGAGATCAACAACTACCACCACGCCCACGACGCCTACCTGAACGCCGTCGTGGGAACCGCCCTGAT
CAAAAAGTACCCTAAGCTGGAAAGCGAGTTCGTGTACGGCGACTACAAGGTGTACGACGTGCGGAAGATG
ATCGCCAAGAGCGAGCAGGAAATCGGCAAGGCTACCGCCAAGTACTTCTTCTACAGCAACATCATGAACT
TTTTCAAGACCGAGATTACCCTGGCCAACGGCGAGATCCGGAAGCGGCCTCTGATCGAGACAAACGGTGA
AACCGGGGAGATCGTGTGGGATAAGGGCCGGGATTTTGCCACCGTGCGGAAAGTGCTGAGCATGCCCCAA
GTGAATATCGTGAAAAAGACCGAGGTGCAGACAGGCGGCTTCAGCAAAGAGTCTATCCTGCCCAAGAGGA
ACAGCGATAAGCTGATCGCCAGAAAGAAGGACTGGGACCCTAAGAAGTACGGCGGCTTCGACAGCCCCAC
CGTGGCCTATTCTGTGCTGGTGGTGGCCAAAGTGGAAAAGGGCAAGTCCAAGAAACTGAAGAGTGTGAAA
GAGCTGCTGGGGATCACCATCATGGAAAGAAGCAGCTTCGAGAAGAATCCCATCGACTTTCTGGAAGCCA
AGGGCTACAAAGAAGTGAAAAAGGACCTGATCATCAAGCTGCCTAAGTACTCCCTGTTCGAGCTGGAAAA
CGGCCGGAAGAGAATGCTGGCCTCTGCCGGCGAACTGCAGAAGGGAAACGAACTGGCCCTGCCCTCCAAA
TATGTGAACTTCCTGTACCTGGCCAGCCACTATGAGAAGCTGAAGGGCTCCCCCGAGGATAATGAGCAGA
AACAGCTGTTTGTGGAACAGCACAAGCACTACCTGGACGAGATCATCGAGCAGATCAGCGAGTTCTCCAA
GAGAGTGATCCTGGCCGACGCTAATCTGGACAAAGTGCTGTCCGCCTACAACAAGCACCGGGATAAGCCC
ATCAGAGAGCAGGCCGAGAATATCATCCACCTGTTTACCCTGACCAATCTGGGAGCCCCTGCCGCCTTCA
AGTACTTTGACACCACCATCGACCGGAAGAGGTACACCAGCACCAAAGAGGTGCTGGACGCCACCCTGAT
CCACCAGAGCATCACCGGCCTGTACGAGACACGGATCGACCTGTCTCAGCTGGGAGGTGACAGCGGCGGG
AGCGGCGGGAGCGGGGGGAGCACTAATCTGAGCGACATCATTGAGAAGGAGACTGGGAAACAGCTGGTCA
TTCAGGAGTCCATCCTGATGCTGCCTGAGGAGGTGGAGGAAGTGATCGGCAACAAGCCAGAGTCTGACAT
CCTGGTGCACACCGCCTACGACGAGTCCACAGATGAGAATGTGATGCTGCTGACCTCTGACGCCCCCGAG
TATAAGCCTTGGGCCCTGGTCATCCAGGATTCTAACGGCGAGAATAAGATCAAGATGCTGAGCGGAGGAT
CCGGAGGATCTGGAGGCAGCACCAACCTGTCTGACATCATCGAGAAGGAGACAGGCAAGCAGCTGGTCAT
CCAGGAGAGCATCCTGATGCTGCCCGAAGAAGTCGAAGAAGTGATCGGAAACAAGCCTGAGAGCGATATC
CTGGTCCATACCGCCTACGACGAGAGTACCGACGAAAATGTGATGCTGCTGACATCCGACGCCCCAGAGT
ATAAGCCCTGGGCTCTGGTCATCCAGGATTCCAACGGAGAGAACAAAATCAAAATGCTGTCTGGCGGCTC
AAAAAGAACCGCCGACGGCAGCGAATTCGAGCCCAAGAAGAAGAGGAAAGTCTAACCGGTCATCATCACC
ATCACCATTGAGTTTAAACCCGCTGATCAGCCTCGACTGTGCCTTCTAGTTGCCAGCCATCTGTTGTTTG
CCCCTCCCCCGTGCCTTCCTTGACCCTGGAAGGTGCCACTCCCACTGTCCTTTCCTAATAAAATGAGGAA
ATTGCATCGCATTGTCTGAGTAGGTGTCATTCTATTCTGGGGGGTGGGGTGGGGCAGGACAGCAAGGGGG
AGGATTGGGAAGACAATAGCAGGCATGCTGGGGATGCGGTGGGCTCTATGGCTTCTGAGGCGGAAAGAAC
CAGCTGGGGCTCGATACCGTCGACCTCTAGCTAGAGCTTGGCGTAATCATGGTCATAGCTGTTTCCTGTG
TGAAATTGTTATCCGCTCACAATTCCACACAACATACGAGCCGGAAGCATAAAGTGTAAAGCCTAGGGTG
CCTAATGAGTGAGCTAACTCACATTAATTGCGTTGCGCTCACTGCCCGCTTTCCAGTCAGGAAACCTGTC
GTGCCAGCTGCATTAATGAATCGGCCAACGCGCGGGAAGAGGCGGTTTGCGTATTGGGCGCACTTCCGCT
TCCTCGCTCACTGACTCGCTGCGCTCGGTCGTTCGGCTGCGGCGAGCGGTATCAGCTCACTCAAAGGCGG
TAATACGGTTATCCACAGAATCAGGGGATAACGCAGAAAAGAACATGTGAACAAAAGGCCAGCAAAAGGC
CAGGAACCGTAAAAAGGCCGCGTTGCTGGCGTTTTTCCATAGGCTCCGCCCCCCTGACGAGCATCACAAA
AATCGACGCTCAAGTCAGAGGTGGCGAAACCCGACAGGACTATAAAGATACCAGGCGTTTCCCCCTGGAA
GCTCCCTCGTGCGCTCTCCTGTTCCGACCCTGCCGCTTACCGGATACCTGTCCGCCTTTCTCCCTTCGGG
AAGCGTGGCGCTTTCTCATAGCTCACGCTGTAGGTATCTCAGTTCGGTGTAGGTCGTTCGCTCCAAGCTG
GGCTGTGTGCACGAACCCCCCGTTCAGCCCGACCGCTGCGCCTTATCCGGTAACTATCGTCTTGAGTCCA
ACCCGGTAAGACACGACTTATCGCCACTGGCAGCAGCCACTGGTAACAGGATTAGCAGAGCGAGGTATGT
AGGCGGTGCTACAGAGTTCTTGAAGTGGTGGCCTAACTACGGCTACACTAGAAGAACAGTATTTGGTATC
TGCGCTCTGCTGAAGCCAGTTACCTTCGGAAAAAGAGTTGGTAGCTCTTGATCCGGCAAACAAACCACCG
CTGGTAGCGGTGGTTTTTTTGTTTGCAAGCAGCAGATTACGCGCAGAAAAAAAGGATCTCAAGAAAATCC
TTTGATCTTTTCTACGGGGTCTGACACTCAGTGGAACGAAAACTCACGTTAAGGGATTTTGGTCATGAGA
TTATCAAAAAGGATCTTCACCTAGATCCTTTTAAATTAAAAATGAAGTTTTAAATCAATCTAAAGTATAT
ATGAGTAAACTTGGTCTGACAGTTACCAATGCTTAATCAGTGAGGCACCTATCTCAGCGATCTGTCTATT
TCGTTCATCCATAGTTGCCTGACTCCCCGTCGTGTAGATAACTACGATACGGGAGGGCTTACCATCTGGC
CCCAGTGCTGCAATGATACCGCGGGACCCACGCTCACCGGCTCCAGATTTATCAGCAATAAACCAGCCAG
CCGGAAGGGCCGAGCGCAGAAGTGGTCCTGCAACTTTATCCGCCTCCATCCAGTCTATTAATTGTTGCCG
GGAAGCTAAAGTAAGTAGTTCGCCAGTTAATAGTTTGCGCAACGTTGTTGCCATTGCTACAGGCATCGTG
GTGTCACGCTCGTCGTTTGGTATGGCTTCATTCAGCTCCGGTTCCCAACGATCAAGGCGAGTTACATGAT
CCCCCATGTTGTGCAAAAAAGCGGTTAGCTCCTTCGGTCCTCCGATCGTTGTCAGAAGTAAGTTGGCCGC
AGTGTTATCACTCATGGTTATGGCAGCACTGCATAATTCTCTTACTGTCATGCCATCCGTAAGATGCTTT
TCTGTGACTGGTGAGTACTCAACCAAGTCATTCTGAGAATAGTGTATGCGGCGACCGAGTTGCTCTTGCC
CGGCGTCAATACGGGATAATACCGCGCCACATAGCAGAACTTTAAAAGTGCTCATCATTGGAAAACGTTC
TTCGGGGCGAAAACTCTCAAGGATCTTACCGCTGTTGAGATCCAGTTCGATGTAACCCACTCGTGCACCC
AACTGATCTTCAGCATCTTTTACTTTCACCAGCGTTTCTGGGTGAGCAAAAACAGGAAGGCAAAATGCCG
CAAAAAAGGGAATAAGGGCGACACGGAAATGTTGAATACTCATACTCTTCCTTTTTCAATATTATTGAAG
CATTTATCAGGGTTATTGTCTCATGAGCGGATACATATTTGAATGTATTTAGAAAAATAAACAAATAGGG
GTTCCGCGCACATTTCCCCGAAAAGTGCCACCTGACGTCGACGGATCGGGAGATCGATCTCCCGATCCCC
TAGGGTCGACTCTCAGTACAATCTGCTCTGATGCCGCATAGTTAAGCCAGTATCTGCTCCCTGCTTGTGT
GTTGGAGGTCGCTGAGTAGTGCGCGAGCAAAATTTAAGCTACAACAAGGCAAGGCTTGACCGACAATTGC
ATGAAGAATCTGCTTAGGGTTAGGCGTTTTGCGCTGCTTCGCGATGTACGGGCCAGATATACGCGTTGAC
ATTGATTATTGAC
